>Addgene plasmid #226888 | pAM244 | addgene full sequence | sequence record 451043 | Addgene NGS Result
CCTACACCGAACTGAGATACCTACAGCGTGAGCTATGAGAAAGCGCCACGCTTCCCGAAGGGAGAAAGGC
GGACAGGTATCCGGTAAGCGGCAGGGTCGGAACAGGAGAGCGCACGAGGGAGCTTCCAGGGGGAAACGCC
TGGTATCTTTATAGTCCTGTCGGGTTTCGCCACCTCTGACTTGAGCGTCGATTTTTGTGATGCTCGTCAG
GGGGGCGGAGCCTATGGAAAAACGCCAGCAACGCGGCCTTTTTACGGTTCCTGGCCTTTTGCTGGCCTTT
TGCTCACATGTTCTTTCCTGCGTTATCCCCTGATTCTGTGGATAACCGTATTACCGCCTTTGAGTGAGCT
GATACCGCTCGCCGCAGCCGAACGACCGAGCGCAGCGAGTCAGTGAGCGAGGAAGCGGAAGAGCGCCTGA
TGCGGTATTTTCTCCTTACGCATCTGTGCGGTATTTCACACCGCAATGGTGCACTCTCAGTACAATCTGC
TCTGATGCCGCATAGTTAAGCCAGTATACACTCCGCTATCGCTACGTGACTGGGTCATGGCTGCGCCCCG
ACACCCGCCAACACCCGCTGACGCGCCCTGACGGGCTTGTCTGCTCCCGGCATCCGCTTACAGACAAGCT
GTGACCGTCTCCGGGAGCTGCATGTGTCAGAGGTTTTCACCGTCATCACCGAAACGCGCGAGGCAGCTGC
GGTAAAGCTCATCAGCGTGGTCGTGAAGCGATTCACAGATGTCTGCCTGTTCATCCGCGTCCAGCTCGTT
GAGTTTCTCCAGAAGCGTTAATGTCTGGCTTCTGATAAAGCGGGCCATGTTAAGGGCGGTTTTTTCCTGT
TTGGTCACTGATGCCTCCGTGTAAGGGGGATTTCTGTTCATGGGGGTAATGATACCGATGAAACGAGAGA
GGATGCTCACGATACGGGTTACTGATGATGAACATGCCCGGTTACTGGAACGTTGTGAGGGTAAACAACT
GGCGGTATGGATGCGGCGGGACCAGAGAAAAATCACTCAGGGTCAATGCCAGCGCTTCGTTAATACAGAT
GTAGGTGTTCCACAGGGTAGCCAGCAGCATCCTGCGATGCAGATCCGGAACATAATGGTGCAGGGCGCTG
ACTTCCGCGTTTCCAGACTTTACGAAACACGGAAACCGAAGACCATTCATGTTGTTGCTCAGGTCGCAGA
CGTTTTGCAGCAGCAGTCGCTTCACGTTCGCTCGCGTATCGGTGATTCATTCTGCTAACCAGTAAGGCAA
CCCCGCCAGCCTAGCCGGGTCCTCAACGACAGGAGCACGATCATGCTAGTCATGCCCCGCGCCCACCGGA
AGGAGCTGACTGGGTTGAAGGCTCTCAAGGGCATCGGTCGAGATCCCGGTGCCTAATGAGTGAGCTAACT
TACATTAATTGCGTTGCGCTCACTGCCCGCTTTCCAGTCGGGAAACCTGTCGTGCCAGCTGCATTAATGA
ATCGGCCAACGCGCGGGGAGAGGCGGTTTGCGTATTGGGCGCCAGGGTGGTTTTTCTTTTCACCAGTGAG
ACGGGCAACAGCTGATTGCCCTTCACCGCCTGGCCCTGAGAGAGTTGCAGCAAGCGGTCCACGCTGGTTT
GCCCCAGCAGGCGAAAATCCTGTTTGATGGTGGTTAACGGCGGGATATAACATGAGCTGTCTTCGGTATC
GTCGTATCCCACTACCGAGATGTCCGCACCAACGCGCAGCCCGGACTCGGTAATGGCGCGCATTGCGCCC
AGCGCCATCTGATCGTTGGCAACCAGCATCGCAGTGGGAACGATGCCCTCATTCAGCATTTGCATGGTTT
GTTGAAAACCGGACATGGCACTCCAGTCGCCTTCCCGTTCCGCTATCGGCTGAATTTGATTGCGAGTGAG
ATATTTATGCCAGCCAGCCAGACGCAGACGCGCCGAGACAGAACTTAATGGGCCCGCTAACAGCGCGATT
TGCTGGTGACCCAATGCGACCAGATGCTCCACGCCCAGTCGCGTACCGTCTTCATGGGAGAAAATAATAC
TGTTGATGGGTGTCTGGTCAGAGACATCAAGAAATAACGCCGGAACATTAGTGCAGGCAGCTTCCACAGC
AATGGCATCCTGGTCATCCAGCGGATAGTTAATGATCAGCCCACTGACGCGTTGCGCGAGAAGATTGTGC
ACCGCCGCTTTACAGGCTTCGACGCCGCTTCGTTCTACCATCGACACCACCACGCTGGCACCCAGTTGAT
CGGCGCGAGATTTAATCGCCGCGACAATTTGCGACGGCGCGTGCAGGGCCAGACTGGAGGTGGCAACGCC
AATCAGCAACGACTGTTTGCCCGCCAGTTGTTGTGCCACGCGGTTGGGAATGTAATTCAGCTCCGCCATC
GCCGCTTCCACTTTTTCCCGCGTTTTCGCAGAAACGTGGCTGGCCTGGTTCACCACGCGGGAAACGGTCT
GATAAGAGACACCGGCATACTCTGCGACATCGTATAACGTTACTGGTTTCACATTCACCACCCTGAATTG
ACTCTCTTCCGGGCGCTATCATGCCATACCGCGAAAGGTTTTGCGCCATTCGATGGTGTCCGGGATCTCG
ACGCTCTCCCTTATGCGACTCCTGCATTAGGAAGCAGCCCAGTAGTAGGTTGAGGCCGTTGAGCACCGCC
GCCGCAAGGAATGGTGCATGCAAGGAGATGGCGCCCAACAGTCCCCCGGCCACGGGGCCTGCCACCATAC
CCACGCCGAAACAAGCGCTCATGAGCCCGAAGTGGCGAGCCCGATCTTCCCCATCGGTGATGTCGGCGAT
ATAGGCGCCAGCAACCGCACCTGTGGCGCCGGTGATGCCGGCCACGATGCGTCCGGCGTAGAGGATCGAG
ATCGATCTCGATCCCGCGAAATTAATACGACTCACTATAGGGGAATTGTGAGCGGATAACAATTCCCCTC
TAGAAATAATTTTGTTTAACTTTAAGAAGGAGATATACCATGGGCAGCAGCCATCACCATCATCACCACA
GCCAGGATCCGCTGGAAGTTCTGTTTCAAGGCCCGGGTAGCGGTCCGCTGAGCGGTAAAAGCCGTGAAAG
CAAGGCGAAACAGAGCCTGCAATGGGAGAAGCTGGTTAAACGTAGCCCGGCGCTGGCGGAAGTGACCCTG
GATGCGTACGAACGTACCATCCTGAGCAGCATTGTGACCCCGGACGAGATCAACATTACCTTCCAGGACA
TCGGTGGTCTGGACCCGCTGATTAGCGACCTGCACGAAAGCGTTATCTACCCGCTGATGATGCCGGAAGT
GTATAGCAACAGCCCGCTGCTGCAAGCGCCGAGCGGTGTTCTGCTGTACGGTCCGCCGGGTTGCGGCAAA
ACCATGCTGGCGAAGGCGCTGGCGAAAGAAAGCGGTGCGAACTTCATCAGCATTCGTATGAGCAGCATCA
TGGATAAGTGGTATGGCGAGAGCAACAAAATTGTGGACGCGATGTTTAGCCTGGCGAACAAGCTGCAGCC
GTGCATCATTTTCATCGACGAGATTGATAGCTTTCTGCGTGAACGTAGCAGCACCGATCACGAGGTTACC
GCGACCCTGAAAGCGGAATTTATGACCCTGTGGGACGGTCTGCTGAACAACGGCCGTGTGATGATCATTG
GTGCGACCAACCGTATCAACGATATTGACGATGCGTTCCTGCGTCGTCTGCCGAAGCGTTTTCTGGTTAG
CCTGCCGGGCAGCGATCAGCGTTACAAAATCCTGAGCGTGCTGCTGAAGGACACCAAACTGGACGAGGAT
GAATTCGATCTGCAACTGATTGCGGACAACACCAAGGGTTTTAGCGGCAGCGATCTGAAAGAACTGTGCC
GTGAAGCGGCGCTGGATGCGGCGAAGGAGTATATCAAGCAGAAACGTCAACTGATCGACAGCGGTACCAT
TGACGTTAACGATACCAGCAGCCTGAAAATTCGTCCGCTGAAGACCAAAGATTTCACCAAAAAACTGCGT
ATGGATGCGACCAGCACCCTGAGCAGCCAACCGCTGGACTAAAAGCTTGCGGCCGCATAATGCTTAAGTC
GAACAGAAAGTAATCGTATTGTACACGGCCGCATAATCGAAATTAATACGACTCACTATAGGGGAATTGT
GAGCGGATAACAATTCCCCATCTTAGTATATTAGTTAAGTATAAGAAGGAGATATACATATGGCAGATCT
CAATTGGATATCGGCCGGCCACGCGATCGCTGACGTCGGTACCCTCGAGTCTGGTAAAGAAACCGCTGCT
GCGAAATTTGAACGCCAGCACATGGACTCGTCTACTAGCGCAGCTTAATTAACCTAGGCTGCTGCCACCG
CTGAGCAATAACTAGCATAACCCCTTGGGGCCTCTAAACGGGTCTTGAGGGGTTTTTTGCTGAAAGGAGG
AACTATATCCGGATTGGCGAATGGG
[124 nt withheld, positions 4436-4559]
C
[91 nt withheld, positions 4561-4651]
A
[49 nt withheld, positions 4653-4701]
CCTTTGACGTTGGAGTCCACGTTCTTT
[37 nt withheld, positions 4729-4765]
ACCCTATCTCGGTCTATTCTTTTGATTTATAAGGGATTTTGCCGATTTCGGCCTATTGGTTAAAAAATGA
GCTGATTTAACAAAAATTTAACGCGAATTTTAACAAAATATTAACGTTTACAATTTCTGGCGGCACGATG
GCATGAGATTATCAAAAAGGATCTTCACCTAGATCCTTTTAAATTAAAAATGAAGTTTTAAATCAATCTA
AAGTATATATGAGTAAACTTGGTCTGACAGTTACCAATGCTTAATCAGTGAGGCACCTATCTCAGCGATC
TGTCTATTTCGTTCATCCATAGTTGCCTGACTCCCCGTCGTGTAGATAACTACGATACGGGAGGGCTTAC
CATCTGGCCCCAGTGCTGCAATGATACCGCGAGACCCACGCTCACCGGCTCCAGATTTATCAGCAATAAA
CCAGCCAGCCGGAAGGGCCGAGCGCAGAAGTGGTCCTGCAACTTTATCCGCCTCCATCCAGTCTATTAAT
TGTTGCCGGGAAGCTAGAGTAAGTAGTTCGCCAGTTAATAGTTTGCGCAACGTTGTTGCCATTGCTACAG
GCATCGTGGTGTCACGCTCGTCGTTTGGTATGGCTTCATTCAGCTCCGGTTCCCAACGATCAAGGCGAGT
TACATGATCCCCCATGTTGTGCAAAAAAGCGGTTAGCTCCTTCGGTCCTCCGATCGTTGTCAGAAGTAAG
TTGGCCGCAGTGTTATCACTCATGGTTATGGCAGCACTGCATAATTCTCTTACTGTCATGCCATCCGTAA
GATGCTTTTCTGTGACTGGTGAGTACTCAACCAAGTCATTCTGAGAATAGTGTATGCGGCGACCGAGTTG
CTCTTGCCCGGCGTCAATACGGGATAATACCGCGCCACATAGCAGAACTTTAAAAGTGCTCATCATTGGA
AAACGTTCTTCGGGGCGAAAACTCTCAAGGATCTTACCGCTGTTGAGATCCAGTTCGATGTAACCCACTC
GTGCACCCAACTGATCTTCAGCATCTTTTACTTTCACCAGCGTTTCTGGGTGAGCAAAAACAGGAAGGCA
AAATGCCGCAAAAAAGGGAATAAGGGCGACACGGAAATGTTGAATACTCATACTCTTCCTTTTTCAATCA
TGATTGAAGCATTTATCAGGGTTATTGTCTCATGAGCGGATACATATTTGAATGTATTTAGAAAAATAAA
CAAATAGGTCATGACCAAAATCCCTTAACGTGAGTTTTCGTTCCACTGAGCGTCAGACCCCGTAGAAAAG
ATCAAAGGATCTTCTTGAGATCCTTTTTTTCTGCGCGTAATCTGCTGCTTGCAAACAAAAAAACCACCGC
TACCAGCGGTGGTTTGTTTGCCGGATCAAGAGCTACCAACTCTTTTTCCGAAGGTAACTGGCTTCAGCAG
AGCGCAGATACCAAATACTGTCCTTCTAGTGTAGCCGTAGTTAGGCCACCACTTCAAGAACTCTGTAGCA
CCGCCTACATACCTCGCTCTGCTAATCCTGTTACCAGTGGCTGCTGCCAGTGGCGATAAGTCGTGTCTTA
CCGGGTTGGACTCAAGACGATAGTTACCGGATAAGGCGCAGCGGTCGGGCTGAACGGGGGGTTCGTGCAC
ACAGCCCAGCTTGGAGCGAACGA
Features (pLannotate 1.2.2; 21 found; start..end, strand, type, name):
    416..555     -  misc_feature   bom: basis of mobility region from pBR322
    657..848     -  CDS            rop: Rop protein, which maintains plasmids at low copy number; rop
    865..1245    +  CDS            YPB1_ECOLX: Protein predicted: Swiss-Prot protein existence level 4. From Escherichia coli.
   1307..1371    -  CDS            TcR (fragment): tetracycline efflux protein; tet; confers resistance to tetracycline
   1386..1407    -  protein_bind   CAP binding site: CAP binding activates transcription in the presence of cAMP. E. coli catabolite activator protein
   1420..2502    -  CDS            lacI: lac repressor; lacI; The lac repressor binds to the lac operator to inhibit transcription in E. coli. This inhibition can be relieved by adding lactose or isopropyl-β-D-thiogalactopyranoside (IPTG).
   2503..2580    -  promoter       lacI promoter: lacI
   2588..2867    -  CDS            TcR (fragment): tetracycline efflux protein; tet; confers resistance to tetracycline
   2893..2911    +  promoter       T7 promoter: promoter for bacteriophage T7 RNA polymerase
   2912..2936    +  protein_bind   lac operator: The lac repressor binds to the lac operator to inhibit transcription in E. coli. This inhibition can be relieved by adding lactose or isopropyl-β-D-thiogalactopyranoside (IPTG). lac repressor encoded by lacI
   2951..2973    +  RBS            RBS: efficient ribosome binding site from bacteriophage T7 gene 10 (Olins and Rangwala, 1989)
   3049..4029    +  CDS            MSP1 (fragment): MSP1_YEAST - Also known as YTA4 From Saccharomyces cerevisiae (strain ATCC 204508 / S288c) (Baker's yeast).
   4104..4122    +  promoter       T7 promoter: promoter for bacteriophage T7 RNA polymerase
   4123..4147    +  protein_bind   lac operator: The lac repressor binds to the lac operator to inhibit transcription in E. coli. This inhibition can be relieved by adding lactose or isopropyl-β-D-thiogalactopyranoside (IPTG). lac repressor encoded by lacI
   4256..4297    +  CDS            S-Tag (fragment): affinity and epitope tag derived from pancreatic ribonuclease A
   4327..4344    +  CDS            SET1 (fragment): solubility-enhancement tag derived from T7 phage gene 10B
   4352..4399    +  terminator     T7 terminator: transcription terminator for bacteriophage T7 RNA polymerase
   4436..4891    +  rep_origin     f1 ori (sequence partly withheld): f1 bacteriophage origin of replication; arrow indicates direction of (+) strand synthesis
   5006..5866    -  CDS            AmpR: β-lactamase; bla; confers resistance to ampicillin, carbenicillin, and related antibiotics
   5867..5959    -  promoter       AmpR promoter: bla
   6040..230     +  rep_origin     ori (across the origin): high-copy-number ColE1/pMB1/pBR322/pUC origin of replication
