[The description below was written by a language model from this plasmid's Addgene catalogue record and pLannotate feature annotations shown in this document.]
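Description:
pAM244 is a bacterial expression plasmid built on the pET-DUET backbone for producing a soluble, truncated form of the Saccharomyces cerevisiae AAA+ ATPase Msp1 (also known as Yta4) in E. coli. The 6,398-nt plasmid replicates from a ColE1/pBR322-type origin accompanied by the rop gene and bom region. The catalogue lists it as high copy, although rop normally moderates copy number. Selection is by ampicillin through the β-lactamase gene, and an f1 origin is also present. A lacI gene with its own promoter supplies the repressor that keeps expression off until induction.

The insert sits in the first of the two Duet expression cassettes, downstream of a T7 promoter, a lac operator and the T7 gene 10 ribosome binding site. It encodes residues 36–362 of Msp1, preceded by an N-terminal 6xHis tag, a PreScission protease (PSP) cleavage site and a short Gly-Ser linker. The tag and linker are not annotated separately in the feature table, but the gap between the RBS and the Msp1 fragment is consistent with them. The His tag allows metal-affinity purification, and protease cleavage can then remove it.

The second T7 promoter/lac operator cassette appears to carry no inserted gene, with only vector-derived S-tag remnants before the shared T7 terminator. Expression requires a host that supplies T7 RNA polymerase and is induced with IPTG. The associated work concerns Msp1's activity as a processive protein translocase and unfoldase, so the plasmid is suited to making recombinant Msp1 for biochemical study.
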