Addgene plasmid #226888: pAM244
Purpose: 6xHis-PSP-GS-Msp1(36-362)
Depositing lab: Andreas Martin. Depositing organization: University of California, Berkeley. Publication: The AAA+ ATPase Msp1 is a processive protein translocase with robust unfoldase activity. Castanzo DT, LaFrance B, Martin A. Proc Natl Acad Sci U S A. 2020 Jun 30;117(26):14970-14977. doi: 10.1073/pnas.1920109117. Epub 2020 Jun 15. PubMed 32541053.
Backbone
  Vector backbone: pET-DUET
  Vector type: Bacterial Expression
Growth in bacteria
  Bacterial resistance: Ampicillin, 100 μg/mL
  Growth temperature: 37°C
  Growth strain: DH5alpha
  Copy number: High Copy
Gene/Insert
  Gene/Insert name: msp1
  Species: S. cerevisiae (budding yeast)
  Entrez Gene: MSP1 (a.k.a. YGR028W, YTA4)
  Promoter: T7
  Tag / fusion protein: His-Precission (N terminal on insert)
  Cloning method: Unknown
  Sequencing primers: 5′ T7 forward
Terms and licenses: Academic/Nonprofit Terms; Industry Terms: Not Available to Industry
How to cite: pAM244 was a gift from Andreas Martin (Addgene plasmid # 226888 ; http://n2t.net/addgene:226888 ; RRID:Addgene_226888)
